Addgene plasmid #1861: myc-mTOR
Depositing lab: David Sabatini. Publication: Rictor, a novel binding partner of mTOR, defines a rapamycin-insensitive and raptor-independent pathway that regulates the cytoskeleton. Sarbassov DD, Ali SM, Kim DH, Guertin DA, Latek RR, Erdjument-Bromage H, Tempst P, Sabatini DM. Curr Biol 2004 Jul 27;14(14):1296-302. 10.1016/j.cub.2004.06.054 PubMed 15268862.
Backbone
  Vector backbone: pRK5
  Backbone manufacturer: BD Pharmingen
  Backbone size w/o insert (bp): 4754
  Vector type: Mammalian Expression
Growth in bacteria
  Bacterial resistance: Ampicillin, 100 μg/mL
  Growth temperature: 37°C
  Growth strain: DH5alpha
  Copy number: High Copy
Gene/Insert
  Gene/Insert name: mTOR (alt name: RAFT1)
  Species: R. norvegicus (rat)
  Entrez Gene: Mtor (a.k.a. Frap1, RAFT1)
  Tag / fusion protein: Myc (N terminal on backbone)
  Cloning method: Restriction Enzyme; 5′ cloning site ClaI (unknown if destroyed); 3′ cloning site XbaI (unknown if destroyed)
  Sequencing primers: 5′ SP6
Terms and licenses: Academic/Nonprofit Terms; Industry Terms: Not Available to Industry
How to cite: myc-mTOR was a gift from David Sabatini (Addgene plasmid # 1861 ; http://n2t.net/addgene:1861 ; RRID:Addgene_1861)
