[The description below was written by a language model from this plasmid's Addgene catalogue record and pLannotate feature annotations shown in this document.]
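Description:
myc-mTOR is a mammalian expression plasmid built on the pRK5 backbone that carries the full-length rat mTOR coding sequence (Mtor, also known as Frap1 or RAFT1), with a Myc epitope tag supplied by the backbone at the N terminus. The sequenced construct is about 13.1 kb, of which the mTOR open reading frame occupies roughly 7.6 kb. It was inserted by restriction cloning between ClaI and XbaI sites. In bacteria the plasmid is maintained at high copy through a ColE1/pUC-type origin and selected with ampicillin via the β-lactamase gene. An M13 phage origin is also present, along with assorted remnants of lac, rop and bom sequences inherited from the parental cloning vectors.

Expression in mammalian cells is driven by the human cytomegalovirus immediate-early enhancer and promoter, followed by a fragment of CMV intron A. An SP6 promoter sits just upstream of the insert, where it serves as a sequencing primer site and could support in vitro transcription. A SV40 polyadenylation signal downstream of the insert terminates the transcript. An SV40 enhancer/early promoter region follows, but the table shows no mammalian selection marker, so the plasmid appears suited mainly to transient transfection. The Myc tag is not annotated as a separate feature, and a short match to an IgH signal sequence upstream of the ORF is only a fragment.

mTOR is a serine/threonine kinase that forms the catalytic core of the mTORC1 and mTORC2 signalling complexes. The epitope-tagged protein allows detection and immunoprecipitation of recombinant mTOR. This fits the associated study, which identified rictor as an mTOR binding partner that defines a rapamycin-insensitive, raptor-independent pathway.
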