Features (pLannotate 1.2.2; 21 found; start..end, strand, type, name):
    892..1480    +  rep_origin     ori: high-copy-number ColE1/pMB1/pBR322/pUC origin of replication
   1663..1755    +  CDS            lacI (fragment): lac repressor; lacI; The lac repressor binds to the lac operator to inhibit transcription in E. coli. This inhibition can be relieved by adding lactose or isopropyl-β-D-thiogalactopyranoside (IPTG).
   1768..1789    +  protein_bind   CAP binding site: CAP binding activates transcription in the presence of cAMP. E. coli catabolite activator protein
   1804..1834    +  promoter       lac promoter: promoter for the E. coli lac operon
   1838..1860    +  protein_bind   lac operator (fragment): The lac repressor binds to the lac operator to inhibit transcription in E. coli. This inhibition can be relieved by adding lactose or isopropyl-β-D-thiogalactopyranoside (IPTG). lac repressor encoded by lacI
   1911..2290    +  enhancer       CMV enhancer: human cytomegalovirus immediate early enhancer
   2291..2494    +  promoter       CMV promoter: human cytomegalovirus (CMV) immediate early promoter
   2630..2673    +  intron         CMV intron (fragment): modified intron A from human cytomegalovirus
   2725..2743    +  promoter       SP6 promoter: promoter for bacteriophage SP6 RNA polymerase
   2747..2784    +  CDS            IgH signal sequence (fragment): signal sequence from the mouse immunoglobulin heavy chain variable region
   2863..10509   +  CDS            Mtor (sequence partly withheld): MTOR_RAT - Also known as Frap1, Raft1. Experimental evidence at protein level: Swiss-Prot protein existence level 1. Serine/threonine protein kinase which is a central regulator of cellular metabolism, growth and survival in response to hormones, growth factors, nutrients, energy and stress signals (By similarity). MTOR directly or indirectly regulates the phosphorylation of at least 800 proteins (By similarity). Functions as part of 2 structurally and functionally distinct signaling complexes mTORC1 and mTORC2 (mTOR complex 1 and 2) (By similarity). Activated mTORC1 up-regulates protein synth
  11291..11308   +  misc_feature   MCS (fragment): pUC18/19 multiple cloning site
  11329..11463   +  polyA_signal   SV40 poly(A) signal: SV40 polyadenylation signal
  11532..11889   +  promoter       SV40 promoter: SV40 enhancer and early promoter
  11908..12062   +  CDS            lacZα (fragment): LacZα fragment of β-galactosidase; lacZ fragment
  12068..12119   -  misc_feature   bom (fragment): basis of mobility region from pBR322
  12138..12518   +  rep_origin     M13 ori (sequence partly withheld): M13 bacteriophage origin of replication; arrow indicates direction of (+) strand synthesis
  12594..12643   -  misc_feature   bom (fragment): basis of mobility region from pBR322
  12745..12780   -  CDS            rop (fragment): Rop protein, which maintains plasmids at low copy number; rop
  12875..12979   +  promoter       AmpR promoter: bla
  12980..721     +  CDS            AmpR (across the origin): β-lactamase; bla; confers resistance to ampicillin, carbenicillin, and related antibiotics
>Addgene plasmid #1861 | myc-mTOR | addgene full sequence | sequence record 105993 | Addgene NGS Result
GGATCTCAACAGCGGTAAGATCCTTGAGAGTTTTCGCCCCGAAGAACGTTTTCCAATGATGAGCACTTTT
AAAGTTCTGCTATGTGGCGCGGTATTATCCCGTATTGACGCCGGGCAAGAGCAACTCGGTCGCCGCATAC
ACTATTCTCAGAATGACTTGGTTGAGTACTCACCAGTCACAGAAAAGCATCTTACGGATGGCATGACAGT
AAGAGAATTATGCAGTGCTGCCATAACCATGAGTGATAACACTGCGGCCAACTTACTTCTGACAACGATC
GGAGGACCGAAGGAGCTAACCGCTTTTTTGCACAACATGGGGGATCATGTAACTCGCCTTGATCGTTGGG
AACCGGAGCTGAATGAAGCCATACCAAACGACGAGCGTGACACCACGATGCCTGTAGCAATGGCAACAAC
GTTGCGCAAACTATTAACTGGCGAACTACTTACTCTAGCTTCCCGGCAACAATTAATAGACTGGATGGAG
GCGGATAAAGTTGCAGGACCACTTCTGCGCTCGGCCCTTCCGGCTGGCTGGTTTATTGCTGATAAATCTG
GAGCCGGTGAGCGTGGGTCTCGCGGTATCATTGCAGCACTGGGGCCAGATGGTAAGCCCTCCCGTATCGT
AGTTATCTACACGACGGGGAGTCAGGCAACTATGGATGAACGAAATAGACAGATCGCTGAGATAGGTGCC
TCACTGATTAAGCATTGGTAACTGTCAGACCAAGTTTACTCATATATACTTTAGATTGATTTAAAACTTC
ATTTTTAATTTAAAAGGATCTAGGTGAAGATCCTTTTTGATAATCTCATGACCAAAATCCCTTAACGTGA
GTTTTCGTTCCACTGAGCGTCAGACCCCGTAGAAAAGATCAAAGGATCTTCTTGAGATCCTTTTTTTCTG
CGCGTAATCTGCTGCTTGCAAACAAAAAAACCACCGCTACCAGCGGTGGTTTGTTTGCCGGATCAAGAGC
TACCAACTCTTTTTCCGAAGGTAACTGGCTTCAGCAGAGCGCAGATACCAAATACTGTTCTTCTAGTGTA
GCCGTAGTTAGGCCACCACTTCAAGAACTCTGTAGCACCGCCTACATACCTCGCTCTGCTAATCCTGTTA
CCAGTGGCTGCTGCCAGTGGCGATAAGTCGTGTCTTACCGGGTTGGACTCAAGACGATAGTTACCGGATA
AGGCGCAGCGGTCGGGCTGAACGGGGGGTTCGTGCACACAGCCCAGCTTGGAGCGAACGACCTACACCGA
ACTGAGATACCTACAGCGTGAGCTATGAGAAAGCGCCACGCTTCCCGAAGGGAGAAAGGCGGACAGGTAT
CCGGTAAGCGGCAGGGTCGGAACAGGAGAGCGCACGAGGGAGCTTCCAGGGGGAAACGCCTGGTATCTTT
ATAGTCCTGTCGGGTTTCGCCACCTCTGACTTGAGCGTCGATTTTTGTGATGCTCGTCAGGGGGGCGGAG
CCTATGGAAAAACGCCAGCAACGCGGCCTTTTTACGGTTCCTGGCCTTTTGCTGGCCTTTTGCTCACATG
TTCTTTCCTGCGTTATCCCCTGATTCTGTGGATAACCGTATTACCGCCTTTGAGTGAGCTGATACCGCTC
GCCGCAGCCGAACGACCGAGCGCAGCGAGTCAGTGAGCGAGGAAGCGGAAGAGCGCCCAATACGCAAACC
GCCTCTCCCCGCGCGTTGGCCGATTCATTAATGCAGCTGGCACGACAGGTTTCCCGACTGGAAAGCGGGC
AGTGAGCGCAACGCAATTAATGTGAGTTAGCTCACTCATTAGGCACCCCAGGCTTTACACTTTATGCTTC
CGGCTCGTATGTTGTGTGGAATTGTGAGCGGATAACAATTTCACACAGGAAACAGCTATGACATGATTAC
GAATTAATTCGAGCTCGCCCGACATTGATTATTGACTAGTTATTAATAGTAATCAATTACGGGGTCATTA
GTTCATAGCCCATATATGGAGTTCCGCGTTACATAACTTACGGTAAATGGCCCGCCTGGCTGACCGCCCA
ACGACCCCCGCCCATTGACGTCAATAATGACGTATGTTCCCATAGTAACGCCAATAGGGACTTTCCATTG
ACGTCAATGGGTGGAGTATTTACGGTAAACTGCCCACTTGGCAGTACATCAAGTGTATCATATGCCAAGT
ACGCCCCCTATTGACGTCAATGACGGTAAATGGCCCGCCTGGCATTATGCCCAGTACATGACCTTATGGG
ACTTTCCTACTTGGCAGTACATCTACGTATTAGTCATCGCTATTACCATGGTGATGCGGTTTTGGCAGTA
CATCAATGGGCGTGGATAGCGGTTTGACTCACGGGGATTTCCAAGTCTCCACCCCATTGACGTCAATGGG
AGTTTGTTTTGGCACCAAAATCAACGGGACTTTCCAAAATGTCGTAACAACTCCGCCCCATTGACGCAAA
TGGGCGGTAGGCGTGTACGGTGGGAGGTCTATATAAGCAGAGCTCGTTTAGTGAACCGTCAGATCGCCTG
GAGACGCCATCCACGCTGTTTTGACCTCCATAGAAGACACCGGGACCGATCCAGCCTCCGCGGCCGGGAA
CGGTGCATTGGAACGCGGATTCCCCGTGCCAAGAGTGACGTAAGTACCGCCTATAGAGTCTATAGGCCCA
CCCCCTTGGCTTCGTTAGAACGCGGCTACAATTAATACATAACCTTATGTATCATACACATACGATTTAG
GTGACACTATAGAATAACATCCACTTTGCCTTTCTCTCCACAGGTGTCCACTCCCAGGTCCAACTGCACC
TCGGTTCTATCGATAAGCTTGCCACCATGGAACAAAAGCTCATTAGCGAGGAAGACCTTAACATGCTTGG
GACAGGCCCTGCCACGGCCACCGCCGGTGCCGCCACATCTAGCAACGTGAGCGTTCTGCAGCAGTTCGCC
AGTGGGCTGAAGAGCCGGAATGAGGAGACCAGGGCCAAAGCAGCCAAGGAGCTCCAGCACTATGTCACCA
TGGAACTTCGAGAGATGAGTCAGGAGGAGTCTACTCGCTTCTATGACCAGCTGAACCATCACATTTTTGA
ACTGGTTTCCAGCTCAGACGCCAATGAGAGGAAGGGTGGCATCTTGGCCATTGCCAGCCTCATTGGAGTG
GAAGGTGGGAATTCCACCAGGATTGGCAGATTTGCCAACTACCTTCGGAACCTCCTCCCCTCAAGTGATC
CAGTTGTCATGGAGATGGCATCCAAGGCCATTGGCCGCCTTGCAATGGCAGGGGACACTTTCACTGCTGA
GTATGTGGAGTTTGAAGTGAAGCGAGCCTTGGAGTGGCTGGGTGCTGACCGAAATGAGGGCCGGAGACAT
GCAGCTGTCCTCGTTCTCCGTGAGCTGGCCATCAGCGTCCCCACCTTCTTCTTCCAGCAAGTTCAGCCCT
TCTTTGACAACATTTTTGTGGCTGTGTGGGACCCCAAGCAGGCCATCCGTGAAGGAGCTGTGGCTGCCCT
TCGTGCCTGTCTGATTCTTACCACGCAGCGGGAGCCGAAGGAGATGCAGAAGCCTCAGTGGTACAGGCAC
ACATTTGAAGAAGCAGAGAAAGGTTTTGATGAGACCCTGGCCAAAGAGAAGGGTATGAACCGAGATGATC
GAATCCACGGGGCCTTGCTGATCCTCAACGAGCTCGTCCGAATCAGCAGCATGGAGGGAGAGCGTCTGAG
AGAGGAGATGGAGGAAATCACCCAGCAGCAGCTGGTACATGACAAGTACTGCAAAGACCTAATGGGCTTT
GGGACAAAGCCTCGGCACATCACTCCCTTCACCAGCTTCCAGGCTGTGCAGCCCCAGCAGTCAAACGCCT
TGGTGGGACTGCTGGGGTACAGCTCCCACCAAGGCCTAATGGGGTTTGGGGCTTCCCCCAGCCCTACAAA
GTCCACTCTGGTGGAAAGCCGTTGTTGCAGAGACTTGATGGAAGAGAAATTTGATCAGGTGTGCCAGTGG
GTGCTGAAATGTAGGAGCAGCAAGAACTCACTGATCCAAATGACAATCCTTAATCTGTTGCCCCGCTTGG
CTGCATTCCGACCGTCTGCCTTCACAGATACCCAGTACCTGCAAGACACCATGAACCATGTCCTGAGCTG
TGTCAAGAAGGAAAAGGAACGGACCGCAGCGTTCCAGGCCCTAGGGCTGCTTTCTGTGGCGGTGAGGTCC
GAGTTTAAGGTCTACCTGCCCCGAGTACTTGACATCATCCGAGCAGCCCTGCCTCCAAAGGACTTTGCCC
ACAAGAGGCAGAAAACTGTGCAGGTGGATGCCACAGTGTTCACGTGCATCAGCATGCTGGCGCGGGCCAT
GGGGCCAGGCATCCAGCAGGACATCAAGGAGCTGCTGGAGCCCATGTTGGCAGTGGGCCTGAGCCCTGCG
CTCACTGCTGTGCTCTATGACCTGAGCCGGCAGATTCCGCAGCTGAAGAAAGATATTCAGGACGGGCTTC
TGAAGATGCTGTCCCTGGTCCTTATGCACAAACCCCTGCGGCACCCGGGCATGCCCAAAGGCCTGGCCCA
CCAGCTGGCCTCCCCAGGTCTTACCACCCTCCCTGAGGCCAGCGACGTGGCCAGCATCACTCTTGCCCTT
CGAACTCTCGGCAGCTTTGAATTTGAAGGCCACTCTCTGACCCAGTTCGTCCGACACTGCGCAGATCATT
TCCTGAACAGTGAGCACAAGGAGATCCGCATGGAAGCAGCCCGCACCTGCTCCCGCCTGCTCACACCCTC
CATCCACCTCATCAGCGGCCATGCCCATGTGGTTAGCCAGACCGCAGTGCAAGTGGTAGCAGATGTGCTC
AGCAAGCTGCTTGTGGTCGGCATAACAGATCCTGATCCTGATATCCGCTACTGTGTCTTGGCCTCCCTGG
ATGAGCGCTTCGATGCCCACTTGGCCCAGGCAGAAAACTTACAAGCTCTGTTTGTGGCTCTGAATGACCA
GGTCTTTGAGATCCGAGAGCTGGCCATCTGCACTGTGGGCCGACTCAGTAGCATGAACCCAGCCTTTGTC
ATGCCTTTCCTGCGCAAGATGCTCATCCAGATTTTGACAGAGCTGGAGCACAGTGGCATTGGGAGAATCA
AGGAGCAGAGTGCCCGCATGCTGGGGCACCTGGTCTCCAATGCCCCCCGCCTCATCCGCCCCTATATGGA
GCCTATTCTGAAGGCTTTAATTTTGAAACTCAAAGATCCAGACCCTGACCCAAACCCGGGCGTGATCAAT
AACGTGTTGGCCACTATAGGAGAACTGGCTCAGGTTAGCGGCCTGGAGATGAGGAAGTGGGTGGACGAGC
TCTTTGTCATCATCATGGACATGCTGCAGGACTCCTCTCTTCTGGCCAAAAGACAGGTGGCTTTGTGGAC
CCTGGGACAGTTGGTGGCCAGTACTGGCTACGTGGTGGAGCCCTACAGGAAGTACCCCACTCTGCTTGAA
GTGCTGCTGAATTTTCTGAAGACGGAGCAGAACCAGGGCACTCGGAGAGAGGCCATCCGAGTGTTAGGGC
TCCTCGGGGCTTTGGACCCCTACAAGCACAAAGTGAACATCGGCATGATTGACCAGTCCCGAGATGCTTC
TGCTGTCAGCCTGTCAGAATCCAAGTCAAGTCAAGATTCCTCTGACTACAGCACCAGTGAAATGCTGGTC
AACATGGGAAACCTGCCACTGGACGAGTTCTACCCCGCCGTGTCCATGGTGGCCTTGATGCGGATCTTCC
GAGACCAGTCCCTCTCTCACCACCACACCATGGTGGTTCAGGCCATCACCTTCATCTTCAAGTCCCTGGG
GCTCAAGTGTGTGCAGTTCCTGCCCCAGGTCATGCCCACGTTCCTTAACGTCATCCGAGTCTGTGATGGG
GCCATCCGGGAATTTCTGTTCCAGCAGCTGGGAATGCTGGTGTCCTTTGTGAAGAGCCACATCCGTCCCT
ACATGGATGAAATAGTCACCCTCATGAGAGAATTTTGGGTCATGAACACCTCAATCCAGAGCACAATCAT
TCTTCTCATTGAGCAAATCGTGGTGGCTCTTGGAGGTGAATTTAAGCTCTACCTGCCCCAGCTGATCCCA
CACATGCTGCGTGTCTTCATGCATGACAACAGCCAGGGCCGCATAGTCTCCATCAAGCTGTTAGCAGCGA
TCCAGCTGTTTGGCGCCAACCTGGATGACTATCTGCACTTGTTGTTGCCTCCGATCGTGAAATTGTTTGA
TGCCCCTGAAGTTCCACTGCCGTCGAGAAAGGCAGCGTTGGAGACAGTGGACCGCCTGACAGAGTCCCTG
GATTTCACTGACTATGCCTCCCGCATCATTCACCCGATTGTTCGCACGCTAGACCAGAGCCCAGAGCTGC
GCTCCACAGCCATGGACACCCTGTCTTCACTTGTGTTTCAACTAGGGAAGAAGTACCAGATCTTCATTCC
AATGGTGAATAAAGTCCTTGTGCGACACCGGATCAATCACCAGCGCTACGACGTGCTGATCTGCAGAATC
GTCAAGGGGTACACGCTTGCTGATGAAGAAGAAGACCCTTTGATTTACCAGCATCGAATGCTAAGGAGCA
GCCAGGGAGATGCCCTGGCCAGTGGACCAGTTGAAACAGGACCCATGAAGAAACTGCATGTCAGCACCAT
CAACCTCCAAAAGGCCTGGGGAGCTGCCAGAAGGGTCTCCAAGGACGACTGGCTGGAGTGGCTGCGACGC
TTGAGTCTGGAGCTGCTGAAGGATTCCTCATCACCTTCCCTGCGCTCATGCTGGGCCCTGGCCCAGGCCT
ACAACCCCATGGCCAGGGATCTCTTCAACGCTGCGTTTGTGTCCTGCTGGTCTGAACTGAATGAAGACCA
ACAAGATGAGCTCATCAGGAGCATTGAGTTGGCTCTCACTTCTCAAGACATTGCTGAAGTCACACAAACC
CTCTTGAACTTGGCTGAGTTCATGGAGCACAGTGACAAGGGCCCCCTACCACTGAGAGATGACAATGGCA
TCGTGCTGTTGGGTGAGAGAGCTGCCAAGTGCCGGGCATATGCCAAAGCACTACACTACAAAGAGCTGGA
GTTCCAGAAGGGGCCCACGCCTGCCATACTTGAGTCCCTCATCAGCATTAATAATAAACTGCAGCAGCCT
GAGGCAGCGTCCGGGGTGTTAGAGTACGCCATGAAACACTTCGGAGAGCTGGAGATCCAGGCCACCTGGT
ATGAGAAGTTGCATGAGTGGGAGGACGCCCTTGTGGCCTACGACAAGAAGATGGACACGAACAAGGATGA
CCCAGAGCTGATGCTGGGCCGCATGCGCTGTCTCGAGGCCTTGGGAGAATGGGGCCAGCTTCATCAGCAG
TGCTGTGAAAAGTGGACTCTGGTTAATGACGAGACCCAGGCTAAGATGGCCCGGATGGCTGCTGCAGCAG
CATGGGGTTTAGGTCAGTGGGACAGCATGGAGGAGTACACCTGTATGATTCCTCGGGATACTCACGATGG
AGCATTCTACAGAGCAGTGTTGGCACTGCATCAGGATCTCTTCTCCTTGGCTCAACAGTGCATTGACAAG
GCCAGGGACCTGCTGGACGCCGAGCTGACTGCCATGGCAGGGGAGAGCTACAGCCGAGCCTATGGGGCCA
TGGTTTCTTGCCACATGCTGTCCGAGCTGGAGGAGGTTATCCAGTACAAACTCGTCCCGGAGCGACGGGA
GATCATCCGCCAGATCTGGTGGGAGAGACTGCAGGGCTGCCAGCGTATTGTAGAGGACTGGCAGAAAATC
CTCATGGTCCGGTCCCTTGTGGTCAGCCCTCACGAGGACATGAGAACCTGGCTCAAGTACGCAAGCCTGT
GTGGCAAGAGCGGCAGACTGGCTCTTGCTCATAAAACCTTAGTGTTGCTCTTGGGAGTTGATCCATCTCG
GCAACTTGACCATCCTCTGCCAACAGTTCACCCTCAAGTGACCTATGCCTACATGAAAAACATGTGGAAA
AGCGCTCGGAAGATTGATGCCTTCCAGCACATGCAGCACTTTGTGCAGACCATGCAGCAGCAGGCCCAGC
ACGCCATTGCCACAGAGGACCAGCAGCACAAGCAGGAGCTGCATAAGCTCATGGCCAGGTGTTTTCTGAA
ACTTGGGGAGTGGCAGCTGAACCTCCAGGGCATCAACGAGAGCACCATCCCCAAGGTGCTACAGTACTAC
AGTGCTGCCACAGAGCATGACCGCAGCTGGTATAAGGCTTGGCACGCATGGGCAGTGATGAACTTTGAAG
CCGTGCTACACTACAAACATCAGAACCAAGCCCGCGATGAGAAGAAGAAACTGCGCCATGCCAGCGGGGC
CAACATCACCAATGCCACCACCACTGCCACCACCGCTGCCTCCGCTGCCGCTGCCACCAGCACAGAGGGC
AGCAACAGTGAAAGTGAAGCCGAGAGCAATGAGAGCAGCCCCACCCCGTCCCCTCTGCAGAAGAAGGTCA
CTGAGGATTTGTCCAAAACCCTCTTGTTGTACACTGTCCCTGCTGTCCAAGGCTTCTTCCGTTCTATCTC
CTTGTCGAGAGGCAACAACCTCCAGGATACACTCAGAGTCCTCACCTTGTGGTTTGATTATGGTCACTGG
CCAGATGTCAATGAAGCCCTGGTGGAAGGGGTGAAGGCCATACAGATTGACACTTGGTTACAGGTTATAC
CTCAGCTCATTGCAAGAATTGACACGCCCAGACCCTTGGTGGGCCGGCTCATTCACCAGCTCCTCACAGA
TATTGGTCGGTACCACCCACAGGCCCTCATCTACCCCCTGACGGTGGCTTCTAAGTCTACCACCACAGCC
CGTCACAATGCAGCCAACAAGATCCTGAAGAACATGTGCGAGCACAGCAACACGCTAGTCCAGCAGGCCA
TGATGGTGAGTGAAGAGCTGATTCGAGTA
[294 nt withheld, positions 8920-9213]
CTCACATCCCTGGAGCTGCAGTATGTGTCCCCCAAACTTTTGATGTGCAGAGACCTTGAATTGGCTGTGC
CAGGAACATATGACCCCAACCAGCCAATCATTCGCATTCAGTCCATAGCCCCGTCTTTGCAAGTCATCAC
ATCCAAGCAGAGGCCTCGGAAGCTGACCCTGATGGGCAGCAATGGGCACGAGTTTGTTTTCCTCCTGAAA
GGCCATGAAGATCTGCGGCAGGACGAGCGAGTGATGCAGCTCTTTGGCCTGGTGAACACACTCCTAGCCA
ATGACCCAACTTCTCTTCGAAAGAACCTCAGCATCCAGAGATACGCCGTCATTCCTCTGTCCACCAACTC
GGGCCTGATTGGCTGGGTGCCCCACTGTGACACGCTGCATGCCCTCATCCGGGACTACAGAGAGAAGAAG
AAGATCCTGCTGAACATCGAGCACCGCATCATGCTGCGGATGGCTCCTGACTATGACCACCTGACTCTGA
TGCAGAAGGTGGAGGTGTTTGAGCATGCTGTCAACAACACAGCCGGGGATGACCTGGCCAAGCTGCTGTG
GCTGAAAAGCCCCAGCTCAGAGGTGTGGTTTGACCGAAGAACCAATTATACTCGCTCCCTGGCTGTCATG
TCCATGGTTGGATACATTTTAGGCCTTGGAGACAGGCACCCATCCAACCTGATGCTGGACCGGCTGAGTG
GAAAGATCCTGCACATTGACTTTGGGGACTGCTTTGAGGTTGCTATGACCAGAGAGAAATTTCCAGAAAA
GATTCCATTTAGACTAACAAGAATGTTGACCAATGCTATGGAGGTTACCGGTCTCGATGGCAACTATAGA
ACCACATGCCACACAGTGATGGAGGTGCTTCGGGAGCACAAGGACAGTGTCATGGCTGTGCTAGAAGCCT
TTGTCTATGACCCTCTGCTGAATTGGAGGCTGATGGACACAAATGCCAAAGGCAACAAGCGGTCCCGAAC
CAGGACAGACTCCTATTCTGCAGGCCAGTCAGTAGAAATTTTGGACGGTGTAGAACTTGGAGAACCAGCC
CATAAGAAAACAGGGACCACTGTGCCAGAATCCATCCATTCTTTCATTGGAGATGGTTTGGTGAAACCAG
AAGCCTTAAACAAGAAAGCTATTCAGATTATTAACAGGGTTCGAGATAAGCTCACTGGTCGGGATTTCTC
TCATGATGACACTTTGGATGTTCCAACCCAAGTGGAACTGCTTATCAAGCAAGCGACATCTCATGAGAAC
CTCTGCCAGTGCTACATTGGCTGGTGTCCTTTCTGGTAACCAAGGCCTGGCAAAGAAAATCATCTCCTCC
GATGCTTTTGTACCTTGGTCTGTGCTTCCAGTGGACTGAAACCATGGTCATAAAGTTGGACTTTGTTAAT
ATTTTGAAATGTATATGAAAAGAACTACTGTATATTCAAAGTTGGCTTATGCCAACCTCCTAGCTGCTGT
TGAAAAGACACTGTCAGAAACACAAGGCTTGATTCAGTTCCCAGGACAGTGAAACACAGTAATCCTACAG
AAACCAAGCCTTTGATTTTGGGAGAACAGAAGATGAGTAACTGACTAAGAAATACGGGTTTTGACTTAAC
TTACAGAAGAACTCATCATACGCATTTGCTGACCGAATAATCTAGTTGATCCTCTCAACCAGGGGCTTCA
ACAGCAAGGACACAGATGTCAGCACTCCACCATCCTGTTACCTCACCCGTCCCTGGATGCAGTGGCAACA
TCTGCAGGATGGGCCACCGTGTGTGTAAGAAGATCTGTCTTCCACCTGATCCCATGATGCTGAACCTCAC
AGAGCCGGCCTTCCAGGAAGGACGTTTGCTCAGACGCCTGGCCACCGAGGATGAGCAGGTGTGCCAGGAT
CTCAGTGCAGGGTCCACGCTGGCCCTGCTGCTGTGTTCAGTGAGGGATGGATATGTTGTGTTTGCAGCAG
GGACTCAGAACACAAATGCTTTTGTGGAAGTGCTGATCTCAGAGGGACACTAGCGCAGGTTGTGAATTAA
GAGCAAAGTAAATATCCAACTAAACACAAAGTATAAGTGAAGCCACATCTAGAGTCGACCTGCAGAAGCT
TGGCCGCCATGGCCCAACTTGTTTATTGCAGCTTATAATGGTTACAAATAAAGCAATAGCATCACAAATT
TCACAAATAAAGCATTTTTTTCACTGCATTCTAGTTGTGGTTTGTCCAAACTCATCAATGTATCTTATCA
TGTCTGGATCGGGAATTAATTCGGCGCAGCACCATGGCCTGAAATAACCTCTGAAAGAGGAACTTGGTTA
GGTACCTTCTGAGGCGGAAAGAACCAGCTGTGGAATGTGTGTCAGTTAGGGTGTGGAAAGTCCCCAGGCT
CCCCAGCAGGCAGAAGTATGCAAAGCATGCATCTCAATTAGTCAGCAACCAGGTGTGGAAAGTCCCCAGG
CTCCCCAGCAGGCAGAAGTATGCAAAGCATGCATCTCAATTAGTCAGCAACCATAGTCCCGCCCCTAACT
CCGCCCATCCCGCCCCTAACTCCGCCCAGTTCCGCCCATTCTCCGCCCCATGGCTGACTAATTTTTTTTA
TTTATGCAGAGGCCGAGGCCGCCTCGGCCTCTGAGCTATTCCAGAAGTAGTGAGGAGGCTTTTTTGGAGG
CCTAGGCTTTTGCAAAAAGCTGTTAACAGCTTGGCACTGGCCGTCGTTTTACAACGTCGTGACTGGGAAA
ACCCTGGCGTTACCCAACTTAATCGCCTTGCAGCACATCCCCCTTTCGCCAGCTGGCGTAATAGCGAAGA
GGCCCGCACCGATCGCCCTTCCCAACAGTTGCGCAGCCTGAATGGCGAATGGCGCCTGATGCGGTATTTT
CTCCTTACGCATCTGTGCGGTATTTCACACCGCATA
[142 nt withheld, positions 12120-12261]
C
[141 nt withheld, positions 12263-12403]
CCTTTGACGTTGGAGTCCACGTTCTTT
[37 nt withheld, positions 12431-12467]
ACCCTATCTCGGGCTATTCTTTTGATTTATAAGGGATTTTGCCGATTTCGGCCTATTGGTTAAAAAATGA
GCTGATTTAACAAAAATTTAACGCGAATTTTAACAAAATATTAACGTTTACAATTTTATGGTGCACTCTC
AGTACAATCTGCTCTGATGCCGCATAGTTAAGCCAGCCCCGACACCCGCCAACACCCGCTGACGCGCCCT
GACGGGCTTGTCTGCTCCCGGCATCCGCTTACAGACAAGCTGTGACCGTCTCCGGGAGCTGCATGTGTCA
GAGGTTTTCACCGTCATCACCGAAACGCGCGAGACGAAAGGGCCTCGTGATACGCCTATTTTTATAGGTT
AATGTCATGATAATAATGGTTTCTTAGACGTCAGGTGGCACTTTTCGGGGAAATGTGCGCGGAACCCCTA
TTTGTTTATTTTTCTAAATACATTCAAATATGTATCCGCTCATGAGACAATAACCCTGATAAATGCTTCA
ATAATATTGAAAAAGGAAGAGTATGAGTATTCAACATTTCCGTGTCGCCCTTATTCCCTTTTTTGCGGCA
TTTTGCCTTCCTGTTTTTGCTCACCCAGAAACGCTGGTGAAAGTAAAAGATGCTGAAGATCAGTTGGGTG
CACGAGTGGGTTACATCGAACT
