>Addgene plasmid #1861 | myc-mTOR | addgene partial sequence | sequence record 63799 | Sp6 5'-ATTTAGGTGACACTATAG-3'
CTTTCTCTCCACAGGTGTCCACTCCCAGGTCCAACTGCACCTCGGTTCTATCGATAAGCTTGCCACCATG
GAACAAAAGCTCATTAGCGAGGAAGACCTTAACATGCTTGGGACAGGCCCTGCCACGGCCACCGCCGGTG
CCGCCACATCTAGCAACGTGAGCGTTCTGCAGCAGTTCGCCAGTGGGCTGAAGAGCCGGAATGAGGAGAC
CAGGGCCAAAGCAGCCAAGGAGCTCCAGCACTATGTCACCATGGAACTTCGAGAGATGAGTCAGGAGGAG
TCTACTCGCTTCTATGACCAGCTGAACCATCACATTTTTGAACTGGTTTCCAGCTCAGACGCCAATGAGA
GGAAGGGTGGCATCTTGGCCATTGCCAGCCTCATTGGAGTGGAAGGTGGGAATTCCACCAGGATTGGCAG
ATTTGCCAACTACCTTCGGAACCTCCTCCCCTCAAGTGATCCAGTTGTCATGGAGATGGCATCCAAGGCC
ATTGGCCGCCTTGCAATGGCAGGGGACACTTTCACTGCTGAGTATGTGGAGTTTGAAGTGAAGCGAGCCT
TGGAGTGGCTGGGTGCTGACCGAAATGAGGGCCGGAGACATGCAGCTGTCCTCGTTCTCCGTGAGCTGGC
CATCAGCGTCCCCACCTTCTTCTTCCAGCAAGTTCAGCCCTTCTTTGACAACATTTTTGTGGCTGTGTGG
GACCCCAAGCAGGCCATCCGTGAAGGAGCTGTGGCTGCCCTTCGTGCCTGTCTGATTCTTACCACGCAGC
GGGAGCCGAAGGAGATGCAGAAGCCTCAGTGGTACAGGCACACATTTGAAGAAGCAGAGAAAGGTTTTGA
TGAGACCCTGGCCAAAGAGAAGGGTATGAACCGAGATGATCGAATCCACGGGGCCTTGCTGATCCTCAAC
GAGCTCGTCCGAATCAGCAGCATGGAGGGAGAGCGTCTGA
